Addgene plasmid #80480: PB-TAC-OKMS
Purpose: piggyBac transposon for dox-inducible expression of the OKMS (Oct4, Klf4[10-483], c-Myc, Sox2) polycistronic reprogramming cassette (with mCherry)
Depositing lab: Knut Woltjen. Depositing organization: Kyoto University, Center for iPS Cell Research and Application. Publication: KLF4 N-terminal variance modulates induced reprogramming to pluripotency. Kim SI, Oceguera-Yanez F, Hirohata R, Linker S, Okita K, Yamada Y, Yamamoto T, Yamanaka S, Woltjen K. Stem Cell Reports. 2015 Apr 14;4(4):727-43. doi: 10.1016/j.stemcr.2015.02.004. Epub 2015 Mar 12. PubMed 25772473.
Backbone
  Vector backbone: pBluescript
  Backbone size w/o insert (bp): 3000
  Total vector size (bp): 11380
  Vector type: Mammalian Expression ; piggyBac transposon
Growth in bacteria
  Bacterial resistance: Ampicillin, 100 μg/mL
  Growth temperature: 37°C
  Growth strain: DH5alpha
  Copy number: High Copy
Gene/Insert
  Gene/Insert name: OKMS
  Species: M. musculus (mouse)
  Insert size (bp): 5091
  Mutation: Klf4 [10-483]
  Entrez Gene: Pou5f1 (a.k.a. NF-A3, Oct-3, Oct-3/4, Oct-4, Oct3, Oct3/4, Oct4, Otf-3, Otf-4, Otf3, Otf3-rs7, Otf3g, Otf4); Klf4 (a.k.a. EZF, Gklf, Zie); Myc (a.k.a. Myc2, Niard, Nird, bHLHe39); Sox2 (a.k.a. Sox-2, lcc, ysb)
  Promoter: tetO
  Cloning method: Gateway Cloning
  Sequencing primers: 5′ GCTGTTTTGACCTCCATAGAAGA; 3′ CCAAAAGACGGCAATATGGT
Terms and licenses: Academic/Nonprofit Terms; Industry Terms: Not Available to Industry
Depositor comments: Requires co-transfection with a piggyBac transposase plasmid for stable genomic integration. If you desire to use transposase with the Materials, you may contact Transposagen or other licensed vendor.
How to cite: PB-TAC-OKMS was a gift from Knut Woltjen (Addgene plasmid # 80480 ; http://n2t.net/addgene:80480 ; RRID:Addgene_80480)
