[The description below was written by a language model from this plasmid's Addgene catalogue record, the feature table of its GenBank file and pLannotate feature annotations shown in this document.]
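Description:
PB-TAC-OKMS is a piggyBac transposon vector of about 11.4 kb, built on a pBluescript backbone, for doxycycline-inducible expression of the four mouse reprogramming factors in mammalian cells. In E. coli it is maintained as a high-copy plasmid through the ColE1/pUC origin and selected with ampicillin via the β-lactamase gene. The backbone also retains an f1 origin, lacZα and lac regulatory remnants, and flanking T7 and T3 promoters. No mammalian drug-selection marker appears in the feature table. The transposon terminal repeats are not annotated as such either, although a short baculovirus-derived FP fragment near the 3′ end of the cassette may be flanking sequence carried along with a piggyBac arm.

The payload is driven by a tetO promoter, annotated as an array of tet operator repeats followed by a minimal promoter. It is therefore silent unless a tetracycline-controlled transactivator and doxycycline are present, and no transactivator is annotated on this plasmid. Between Gateway attB1 and attB2 sites lies the roughly 5.1 kb polycistronic OKMS insert, encoding Oct4 (Pou5f1), Klf4, c-Myc and Sox2 in that order. The Klf4 is the shorter N-terminal variant spanning residues 10–483. An E2A peptide is annotated between Klf4 and Myc. The other junctions are presumably also 2A-type linkers, but these are not annotated. Downstream, an EMCV IRES directs translation of mCherry from the same transcript, giving a red fluorescent readout of induction, and a rabbit β-globin polyadenylation signal ends the unit.

Stable genomic integration requires co-transfection with a separate piggyBac transposase plasmid. The construct is used for inducible reprogramming of somatic cells to pluripotency, particularly for comparing the effects of Klf4 N-terminal variants. The accompanying GenBank record covers only a 598 bp unannotated portion and adds no feature information.
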