Features (pLannotate 1.2.2; 32 found; start..end, strand, type, name):
      3..458     -  rep_origin     f1 ori (sequence partly withheld): f1 bacteriophage origin of replication; arrow indicates direction of (+) strand synthesis
    466..623     -  CDS            lacZα (fragment): LacZα fragment of β-galactosidase; lacZ fragment
    626..644     +  promoter       T7 promoter: promoter for bacteriophage T7 RNA polymerase
   1144..1164    +  promoter       tight TRE promoter (fragment): Tet-responsive promoter PTight, consisting of seven tet operator sequences followed by the minimal CMV promoter
   1181..1201    +  promoter       tight TRE promoter (fragment): Tet-responsive promoter PTight, consisting of seven tet operator sequences followed by the minimal CMV promoter
   1218..1238    +  promoter       tight TRE promoter (fragment): Tet-responsive promoter PTight, consisting of seven tet operator sequences followed by the minimal CMV promoter
   1255..1275    +  promoter       tight TRE promoter (fragment): Tet-responsive promoter PTight, consisting of seven tet operator sequences followed by the minimal CMV promoter
   1292..1312    +  promoter       tight TRE promoter (fragment): Tet-responsive promoter PTight, consisting of seven tet operator sequences followed by the minimal CMV promoter
   1329..1349    +  promoter       tight TRE promoter (fragment): Tet-responsive promoter PTight, consisting of seven tet operator sequences followed by the minimal CMV promoter
   1366..1386    +  promoter       tight TRE promoter (fragment): Tet-responsive promoter PTight, consisting of seven tet operator sequences followed by the minimal CMV promoter
   1403..1423    +  promoter       tight TRE promoter (fragment): Tet-responsive promoter PTight, consisting of seven tet operator sequences followed by the minimal CMV promoter
   1431..1476    +  promoter       TRE3GV promoter (fragment): 3rd-generation Tet-responsive promoter that can be activated by binding of Tet-On® 3G, optimized for retroviral and lentiviral vectors
   1548..1572    +  protein_bind   attB1: mutant version of attB; recombination site for the Gateway® BP reaction BP Clonase™
   1645..2700    +  CDS            Pou5f1: PO5F1_MOUSE - Also known as Oct-3, Oct-4, Otf-3, Otf3. Experimental evidence at protein level: Swiss-Prot protein existence level 1. Transcription factor that binds to the octamer motif (5'- ATTTGCAT-3') (PubMed:1972777, PubMed:1690859, PubMed:1967980, PubMed:17525163, PubMed:23376973). Forms a trimeric complex with SOX2 or SOX15 on DNA and controls the expression of a number of genes involved in embryonic development such as YES1, FGF4, UTF1 and ZFP206 (PubMed:15863505, PubMed:17097055, PubMed:17496161, PubMed:19740739). Critical for early embryogenesis and for embryonic stem cell pluripotenc
   2794..4215    +  CDS            Klf4: KLF4_MOUSE - Also known as Ezf, Gklf, Zie. Experimental evidence at protein level: Swiss-Prot protein existence level 1. Transcription factor; can act both as activator and as repressor. Binds the 5'-CACCC-3' core sequence. Binds to the promoter region of its own gene and can activate its own transcription. Regulates the expression of key transcription factors during embryonic development. Plays an important role in maintaining embryonic stem cells, and in preventing their differentiation. Required for establishing the barrier function of the skin and for postnatal maturation and maintenance o
   4231..4290    +  CDS            E2A: 2A peptide from equine rhinitis A virus polyprotein Eukaryotic ribosomes fail to insert a peptide bond between the Gly and Pro residues, yielding separate polypeptides.
   4345..5661    +  CDS            Myc: MYC_MOUSE - Experimental evidence at protein level: Swiss-Prot protein existence level 1. Transcription factor that binds DNA in a non-specific manner, yet also specifically recognizes the core sequence 5'-CAC[GA]TG-3'. Activates the transcription of growth-related genes. Binds to the VEGFA promoter, promoting VEGFA production and subsequent sprouting angiogenesis. Regulator of somatic reprogramming, controls self-renewal of embryonic stem cells. Functions with TAF6L to activate target gene expression through RNA polymerase II pause release (PubMed:31005419). From Mus musculus (Mouse).
   5776..6732    +  CDS            Sox2: SOX2_MOUSE - Also known as Sox-2. Experimental evidence at protein level: Swiss-Prot protein existence level 1. Transcription factor that forms a trimeric complex with POU5F1 (OCT3/4) on DNA and controls the expression of a number of genes involved in embryonic development such as YES1, FGF4, UTF1 and ZFP206 (PubMed:15863505, PubMed:17097055, PubMed:19740739). Binds to the proximal enhancer region of NANOG (PubMed:15863505). Critical for early embryogenesis and for embryonic stem cell pluripotency (By similarity). Downstream SRRT target that mediates the promotion of neural stem cell self-rene
   6791..6815    -  protein_bind   attB2: mutant version of attB; recombination site for the Gateway® BP reaction BP Clonase™
   6968..7430    +  misc_feature   IRES: internal ribosome entry site (IRES) of the encephalomyocarditis virus (EMCV)
   7444..8151    +  CDS            mCherry: mCherry is a basic (constitutively fluorescent) red fluorescent protein published in 2004, derived from Discosoma sp.. It is reported to be a very rapidly-maturing monomer with low acid sensitivity.
   8231..8286    +  polyA_signal   β-globin poly(A) signal: rabbit β-globin polyadenylation signal (Gil and Proudfoot, 1987)
   8618..8640    +  misc_feature   MCS (fragment): pBluescript multiple cloning site
   9041..9172    +  CDS            FP (fragment): FP25_NPVAC - Experimental evidence at protein level: Swiss-Prot protein existence level 1. From Autographa californica nuclear polyhedrosis virus (AcMNPV).
   9190..9208    -  promoter       T3 promoter: promoter for bacteriophage T3 RNA polymerase
   9251..9273    -  protein_bind   lac operator (fragment): The lac repressor binds to the lac operator to inhibit transcription in E. coli. This inhibition can be relieved by adding lactose or isopropyl-β-D-thiogalactopyranoside (IPTG). lac repressor encoded by lacI
   9277..9307    -  promoter       lac promoter: promoter for the E. coli lac operon
   9322..9343    -  protein_bind   CAP binding site: CAP binding activates transcription in the presence of cAMP. E. coli catabolite activator protein
   9356..9448    -  CDS            lacI (fragment): lac repressor; lacI; The lac repressor binds to the lac operator to inhibit transcription in E. coli. This inhibition can be relieved by adding lactose or isopropyl-β-D-thiogalactopyranoside (IPTG).
   9631..10219   -  rep_origin     ori: high-copy-number ColE1/pMB1/pBR322/pUC origin of replication
  10390..11250   -  CDS            AmpR: β-lactamase; bla; confers resistance to ampicillin, carbenicillin, and related antibiotics
  11251..11355   -  promoter       AmpR promoter: bla
>Addgene plasmid #80480 | PB-TAC-OKMS | depositor full sequence | sequence record 156095 | PB-TAC-OKMS sequence 11381 bps
GGAAATTGTAAACGTTAATATTTTGTTAAAATTCGCGTTAAATTTTTGTTAAATCAGCTCATTTTTTAAC
CAATAGGCCGAAATCGGCAAAATCCCTTATAAATCAAAAGAATAGACCGAGATAGGGT
[37 nt withheld, positions 129-165]
AAAGAACGTGGACTCCAACGTCAAAGG
[49 nt withheld, positions 193-241]
T
[91 nt withheld, positions 243-333]
G
[124 nt withheld, positions 335-458]
CGCGCCATTCGCCATTCAGGCTGCGCAACTGTTGGGAAGGGCGATCGGTGCGGGCCTCTTCGCTATTACG
CCAGCTGGCGAAAGGGGGATGTGCTGCAAGGCGATTAAGTTGGGTAACGCCAGGGTTTTCCCAGTCACGA
CGTTGTAAAACGACGGCCAGTGAATTGTAATACGACTCACTATAGGGCGAATTGGAGCTCGGTATTCACG
ACAGCAGGCTGAATAATAAAAAAATTAGAAACTATTATTTAACCCTAGAAAGATAATCATATTGTGACGT
ACGTTAAAGATAATCATGCGTAAAATTGACGCATGTGTTTTATCGGTCTGTATATCGAGGTTTATTTATT
AATTTGAATAGATATTAAGTTTTATTATATTTACACTTACATACTAATAATAAATTCAACAAACAATTTA
TTTATGTTTATTTATTTATTAAAAAAAAACAAAAACTCAAAATTTCTTCTATAAAGTAACAAAACTTTTA
AACATTCTCTCTTTTACAAAAATAAACTTATTTTGTACTTTAAAAACAGTCATGTTGTATTATAAAATAA
GTAATTAGCTTAACCTATACATAATAGAAACAAATTATACTTATTAGTCAGTCAGAAACAACTTTGGCAC
ATATCAATATTATGCTCTCGTTAATTAACTCGAGGGATCCAAGCTGGCCGCACGTCTCCCTATCAGTGAT
AGAGAAGTCGACACGTCTCGAGCTCCCTATCAGTGATAGAGAAGGTACGTCTAGAACGTCTCCCTATCAG
TGATAGAGAAGTCGACACGTCTCGAGCTCCCTATCAGTGATAGAGAAGGTACGTCTAGAACGTCTCCCTA
TCAGTGATAGAGAAGTCGACACGTCTCGAGCTCCCTATCAGTGATAGAGAAGGTACGTCTAGAACGTCTC
CCTATCAGTGATAGAGAAGTCGACACGTCTCGAGCTCCCTATCAGTGATAGAGAAGGTACCCCCTATATA
AGCAGAGCTCGTTTAGTGAACCGTCAGATCGCCTGGAGACGCCATCCACGCTGTTTTGACCTCCATAGAA
GACACCGGGACCGATCCAGCCTCCGCGGTGGCGGCCATCACAAGTTTGTACAAAAAAGCAGGCTGGCGCC
GGAACCAATTCAGTCGACTGGATCCGGTACCGAATTCGCCCTTAAAAAGCAGGCTCCACCTTCCCCATGG
CTGGACACCTGGCTTCAGACTTCGCCTTCTCACCCCCACCAGGTGGGGGTGATGGGTCAGCAGGGCTGGA
GCCGGGCTGGGTGGATTCTCGAACCTGGCTAAGCTTCCAAGGGCCTCCAGGTGGGCCTGGAATCGGACCA
GGCTCAGAGGTATTGGGGATCTCCCCATGTCCGCCCGCATACGAGTTCTGCGGAGGGATGGCATACTGTG
GACCTCAGGTTGGACTGGGCCTAGTCCCCCAAGTTGGCGTGGAGACTTTGCAGCCTGAGGGCCAGGCAGG
AGCACGAGTGGAAAGCAACTCAGAGGGAACCTCCTCTGAGCCCTGTGCCGACCGCCCCAATGCCGTGAAG
TTGGAGAAGGTGGAACCAACTCCCGAGGAGTCCCAGGACATGAAAGCCCTGCAGAAGGAGCTAGAACAGT
TTGCCAAGCTGCTGAAGCAGAAGAGGATCACCTTGGGGTACACCCAGGCCGACGTGGGGCTCACCCTGGG
CGTTCTCTTTGGAAAGGTGTTCAGCCAGACCACCATCTGTCGCTTCGAGGCCTTGCAGCTCAGCCTTAAG
AACATGTGTAAGCTGCGGCCCCTGCTGGAGAAGTGGGTGGAGGAAGCCGACAACAATGAGAACCTTCAGG
AGATATGCAAATCGGAGACCCTGGTGCAGGCCCGGAAGAGAAAGCGAACTAGCATTGAGAACCGTGTGAG
GTGGAGTCTGGAGACCATGTTTCTGAAGTGCCCGAAGCCCTCCCTACAGCAGATCACTCACATCGCCAAT
CAGCTTGGGCTAGAGAAGGATGTGGTTCGAGTATGGTTCTGTAACCGGCGCCAGAAGGGCAAAAGATCAA
GTATTGAGTATTCCCAACGAGAAGAGTATGAGGCTACAGGGACACCTTTCCCAGGGGGGGCTGTATCCTT
TCCTCTGCCCCCAGGTCCCCACTTTGGCACCCCAGGCTATGGAAGCCCCCACTTCACCACACTCTACTCA
GTCCCTTTTCCTGAGGGCGAGGCCTTTCCCTCTGTTCCCGTCACTGCTCTGGGCTCTCCCATGCATTCAA
ACGGGGATCTCAAAATTGTCGCTCCTGTCAAACAAACTCTTAACTTTGATTTACTCAAACTGGCTGGGGA
TGTAGAAAGCAATCCAGGTCCACTCATGGCTGTCAGCGACGCTCTGCTCCCGTCCTTCTCCACGTTCGCG
TCCGGCCCGGCGGGAAGGGAGAAGACACTGCGTCCAGCAGGTGCCCCGACTAACCGTTGGCGTGAGGAAC
TCTCTCACATGAAGCGACTTCCCCCACTTCCCGGCCGCCCCTACGACCTGGCGGCGACGGTGGCCACAGA
CCTGGAGAGTGGCGGAGCTGGTGCAGCTTGCAGCAGTAACAACCCGGCCCTCCTAGCCCGGAGGGAGACC
GAGGAGTTCAACGACCTCCTGGACCTAGACTTTATCCTTTCCAACTCGCTAACCCACCAGGAATCGGTGG
CCGCCACCGTGACCACCTCGGCGTCAGCTTCATCCTCGTCTTCCCCAGCGAGCAGCGGCCCTGCCAGCGC
GCCCTCCACCTGCAGCTTCAGCTATCCGATCCGGGCCGGGGGTGACCCGGGCGTGGCTGCCAGCAACACA
GGTGGAGGGCTCCTCTACAGCCGAGAATCTGCGCCACCTCCCACGGCCCCCTTCAACCTGGCGGACATCA
ATGACGTGAGCCCCTCGGGCGGCTTCGTGGCTGAGCTCCTGCGGCCGGAGTTGGACCCAGTATACATTCC
GCCACAGCAGCCTCAGCCGCCAGGTGGCGGGCTGATGGGCAAGTTTGTGCTGAAGGCGTCTCTGACCACC
CCTGGCAGCGAGTACAGCAGCCCTTCGGTCATCAGTGTTAGCAAAGGAAGCCCAGACGGCAGCCACCCCG
TGGTAGTGGCGCCCTACAGCGGTGGCCCGCCGCGCATGTGCCCCAAGATTAAGCAAGAGGCGGTCCCGTC
CTGCACGGTCAGCCGGTCCCTAGAGGCCCATTTGAGCGCTGGACCCCAGCTCAGCAACGGCCACCGGCCC
AACACACACGACTTCCCCCTGGGGCGGCAGCTCCCCACCAGGACTACCCCTACACTGAGTCCCGAGGAAC
TGCTGAACAGCAGGGACTGTCACCCTGGCCTGCCTCTTCCCCCAGGATTCCATCCCCATCCGGGGCCCAA
CTACCCTCCTTTCCTGCCAGACCAGATGCAGTCACAAGTCCCCTCTCTCCATTATCAAGAGCTCATGCCA
CCGGGTTCCTGCCTGCCAGAGGAGCCCAAGCCAAAGAGGGGAAGAAGGTCGTGGCCCCGGAAAAGAACAG
CCACCCACACTTGTGACTATGCAGGCTGTGGCAAAACCTATACCAAGAGTTCTCATCTCAAGGCACACCT
GCGAACTCACACAGGCGAGAAACCTTACCACTGTGACTGGGACGGCTGTGGGTGGAAATTCGCCCGCTCC
GATGAACTGACCAGGCACTACCGCAAACACACAGGGCACCGGCCCTTTCAGTGCCAGAAGTGCGACAGGG
CCTTTTCCAGGTCGGACCACCTTGCCTTACACATGAAGAGGCACTTTCTCGAGGGCTCGGGCCAGTGTAC
TAATTATGCTCTCTTGAAATTGGCTGGAGATGTTGAGAGCAACCCAGGTCCCGGCGCGCCACTGGATTTC
CTTTGGGCGTTGGAAACCCCGCAGACAGCCACGACGATGCCCCTCAACGTGAACTTCACCAACAGGAACT
ATGACCTCGACTACGACTCCGTACAGCCCTATTTCATCTGCGACGAGGAAGAGAATTTCTATCACCAGCA
ACAGCAGAGCGAGCTGCAGCCGCCCGCGCCCAGTGAGGATATCTGGAAGAAATTCGAGCTGCTTCCCACC
CCGCCCCTGTCCCCGAGCCGCCGCTCCGGGCTCTGCTCTCCATCCTATGTTGCGGTCGCTACGTCCTTCT
CCCCAAGGGAAGACGATGACGGCGGCGGTGGCAACTTCTCCACCGCCGATCAGCTGGAGATGATGACCGA
GTTACTTGGAGGAGACATGGTGAACCAGAGCTTCATCTGCGATCCTGACGACGAGACCTTCATCAAGAAC
ATCATCATCCAGGACTGTATGTGGAGCGGTTTCTCAGCCGCTGCCAAGCTGGTCTCGGAGAAGCTGGCCT
CCTACCAGGCTGCGCGCAAAGACAGCACCAGCCTGAGCCCCGCCCGCGGGCACAGCGTCTGCTCCACCTC
CAGCCTGTACCTGCAGGACCTCACCGCCGCCGCGTCCGAGTGCATTGACCCCTCAGTGGTCTTTCCCTAC
CCGCTCAACGACAGCAGCTCGCCCAAATCCTGTACCTCGTCCGATTCCACGGCCTTCTCTCCTTCCTCGG
ACTCGCTGCTGTCCTCCGAGTCCTCCCCACGGGCCAGCCCTGAGCCCCTAGTGCTGCATGAGGAGACACC
GCCCACCACCAGCAGCGACTCTGAAGAAGAGCAAGAAGATGAGGAAGAAATTGATGTGGTGTCTGTGGAG
AAGAGGCAAACCCCTGCCAAGAGGTCGGAGTCGGGCTCATCTCCATCCCGAGGCCACAGCAAACCTCCGC
ACAGCCCACTGGTCCTCAAGAGGTGCCACGTCTCCACTCACCAGCACAACTACGCCGCACCCCCCTCCAC
AAGGAAGGACTATCCAGCTGCCAAGAGGGCCAAGTTGGACAGTGGCAGGGTCCTGAAGCAGATCAGCAAC
AACCGCAAGTGCTCCAGCCCCAGGTCCTCAGACACGGAGGAAAACGACAAGAGGCGGACACACAACGTCT
TGGAACGTCAGAGGAGGAACGAGCTGAAGCGCAGCTTTTTTGCCCTGCGTGACCAGATCCCTGAATTGGA
AAACAACGAAAAGGCCCCCAAGGTAGTGATCCTCAAAAAAGCCACCGCCTACATCCTGTCCATTCAAGCA
GACGAGCACAAGCTCACCTCTGAAAAGGACTTATTGAGGAAACGACGAGAACAGTTGAAACACAAACTCG
AACAGCTTCGAAACTCTGGTGCAGGGGATCTCAAAATTGTCGCTCCTGTCAAACAAACTCTTAACTTTGA
TTTACTCAAACTGGCTGGGGATGTAGAAAGCAATCCAGGTCCACTCATGAACAATTCGCCCTTCACCATG
TATAACATGATGGAGACGGAGCTGAAGCCGCCGGGCCCGCAGCAAGCTTCGGGGGGCGGCGGCGGAGGAG
GCAACGCCACGGCGGCGGCGACCGGCGGCAACCAGAAGAACAGCCCGGACCGCGTCAAGAGGCCCATGAA
CGCCTTCATGGTATGGTCCCGGGGGCAGCGGCGTAAGATGGCCCAGGAGAACCCCAAGATGCACAACTCG
GAGATCAGCAAGCGCCTGGGCGCGGAGTGGAAACTTTTGTCCGAGACCGAGAAGCGGCCGTTCATCGACG
AGGCCAAGCGGCTGCGCGCTCTGCACATGAAGGAGCACCCGGATTATAAATACCGGCCGCGGCGGAAAAC
CAAGACGCTCATGAAGAAGGATAAGTACACGCTTCCCGGAGGCTTGCTGGCCCCCGGCGGGAACAGCATG
GCGAGCGGGGTTGGGGTGGGCGCCGGCCTGGGTGCGGGCGTGAACCAGCGCATGGACAGCTACGCGCACA
TGAACGGCTGGAGCAACGGCAGCTACAGCATGATGCAGGAGCAGCTGGGCTACCCGCAGCACCCGGGCCT
CAACGCTCACGGCGCGGCACAGATGCAACCGATGCACCGCTACGACGTCAGCGCCCTGCAGTACAACTCC
ATGACCAGCTCGCAGACCTACATGAACGGCTCGCCCACCTACAGCATGTCCTACTCGCAGCAGGGCACCC
CCGGTATGGCGCTGGGCTCCATGGGCTCTGTGGTCAAGTCCGAGGCCAGCTCCAGCCCCCCCGTGGTTAC
CTCTTCCTCCCACTCCAGGGCGCCCTGCCAGGCCGGGGACCTCCGGGACATGATCAGCATGTACCTCCCC
GGCGCCGAGGTGCCGGAGCCCGCTGCGCCCAGTAGACTGCACATGGCCCAGCACTACCAGAGCGGCCCGG
TGCCCGGCACGGCCATTAACGGCACACTGCCCCTGTCGCACATGTGAGGGCTGGAAGGGCGAATTGCCTG
CAGGAATTCGCGGCCGCACTCGAGATATCTAGACCCAGCTTTCTTGTACAAAGTGGTGATCTAGCTAAAA
CGCGGCCTCGAATCGAATTCCGCCCCCCCCCCTCTCCCTCCCCCCCCCCTAACGTTACTGGCCGAAGCCG
CTTGGAATAAGGCCGGTGTGCGTTTGTCTATATGTTATTTTCCACCATATTGCCGTCTTTTGGCAATGTG
AGGGCCCGGAAACCTGGCCCTGTCTTCTTGACGAGCATTCCTAGGGGTCTTTCCCCTCTCGCCAAAGGAA
TGCAAGGTCTGTTGAATGTCGTGAAGGAAGCAGTTCCTCTGGAAGCTTCTTGAAGACAAACAACGTCTGT
AGCGACCCTTTGCAGGCAGCGGAACCCCCCACCTGGCGACAGGTGCCTCTGCGGCCAAAAGCCACGTGTA
TAAGATACACCTGCAAAGGCGGCACAACCCCAGTGCCACGTTGTGAGTTGGATAGTTGTGGAAAGAGTCA
AATGGCTCTCCTCAAGCGTATTCAACAAGGGGCTGAAGGATGCCCAGAAGGTACCCCATTGTATGGGATC
TGATCTGGGGCCTCGGTGCACATGCTTTACATGTGTTTAGTCGAGGTTAAAAAAACGTCTAGGCCCCCCG
AACCACGGGGACGTGGTTTTCCTTTGAAAAACACGATGATAATATGGCCACAACCATGGTGAGCAAGGGC
GAGGAGGATAACATGGCCATCATCAAGGAGTTCATGCGCTTCAAGGTGCACATGGAGGGCTCCGTGAACG
GCCACGAGTTCGAGATCGAGGGCGAGGGCGAGGGCCGCCCCTACGAGGGCACCCAGACCGCCAAGCTGAA
GGTGACCAAGGGTGGCCCCCTGCCCTTCGCCTGGGACATCCTGTCCCCTCAGTTCATGTACGGCTCCAAG
GCCTACGTGAAGCACCCCGCCGACATCCCCGACTACTTGAAGCTGTCCTTCCCCGAGGGCTTCAAGTGGG
AGCGCGTGATGAACTTCGAGGACGGCGGCGTGGTGACCGTGACCCAGGACTCCTCCCTGCAGGACGGCGA
GTTCATCTACAAGGTGAAGCTGCGCGGCACCAACTTCCCCTCCGACGGCCCCGTAATGCAGAAGAAGACC
ATGGGCTGGGAGGCCTCCTCCGAGCGGATGTACCCCGAGGACGGCGCCCTGAAGGGCGAGATCAAGCAGA
GGCTGAAGCTGAAGGACGGCGGCCACTACGACGCTGAGGTCAAGACCACCTACAAGGCCAAGAAGCCCGT
GCAGCTGCCCGGCGCCTACAACGTCAACATCAAGTTGGACATCACCTCCCACAACGAGGACTACACCATC
GTGGAACAGTACGAACGCGCCGAGGGCCGCCACTCCACCGGCGGCATGGACGAGCTGTACAAGTAAAGCG
GCCGCGATCTTTTTCCCTCTGCCAAAAATTATGGGGACATCATGAAGCCCCTTGAGCATCTGACTTCTGG
CTAATAAAGGAAATTTATTTTCATTGCAATAGTGTGTTGGAATTTTTTGTGTCTCTCACTCGGAAGGACA
TATGGGAGGGCAAATCATTTAAAACATCAGAATGAGTATTTGGTTTAGAGTTTGGCAACATATGCCATAT
GCTGGCTGCCATGAACAAAGGTGGCTATAAAGAGGTCATCAGTATATGAAACAGCCCCCTGCTGTCCATT
CCTTATTCCATAGAAAAGCCTTGACTTGAGGTTAGATTTTTTTTATATTTTGTTTTGTGTTATTTTTTTC
TTTAACATCCCTAAAATTTTCCTTACATGTTTTACTAGCCAGATTTTTCCTCCTCTCCTGACTACTCCCA
GTCATAGCTGTCCCTCTTCTCTTATGAAGATCCCTCGACCTGCAGGAATTCGATATCAAGCTCTAGCCAA
CAAGCTCGTCATCGCTTTGCAGAAGAGCAGAGAGGATATGCTCATCGTCTAAAGAACTACCCATTTTATT
ATATATTAGTCACGATATCTATAACAAGAAAATATATATATAATAAGTTATCACGTAAGTAGAACATGAA
ATAACAATATAATTATCGTATGAGTTAAATCTTAAAAGTCACGTAAAAGATAATCATGCGTCATTTTGAC
TCACGCGGTCGTTATAGTTCAAAATCAGTGACACTTACCGCATTGACAAGCACGCCTCACGGGAGCTCCA
AGCGGCGACTGAGATGTCCTAAATGCACAGCGACGGATTCGCGCTATTTAGAAAGAGAGAGCAATATTTC
AAGAATGCATGCGTCAATTTTACGCAGACTATCTTTCTAGGGTTAAAAAAGATTTGCGCTTTACTCGACC
TAAACTTTAAACACGTCATAGAATCTTCGTTTGACAAAAACCACATTGTGGCCAAGCTGTGTGACGCGAC
GCGCGCTAAAGAATGGCAAACCAAGTCGCGCGAGGTACCCAGCTTTTGTTCCCTTTAGTGAGGGTTAATT
CCGAGCTTGGCGTAATCATGGTCATAGCTGTTTCCTGTGTGAAATTGTTATCCGCTCACAATTCCACACA
ACATACGAGCCGGAAGCATAAAGTGTAAAGCCTGGGGTGCCTAATGAGTGAGCTAACTCACATTAATTGC
GTTGCGCTCACTGCCCGCTTTCCAGTCGGGAAACCTGTCGTGCCAGCTGCATTAATGAATCGGCCAACGC
GCGGGGAGAGGCGGTTTGCGTATTGGGCGCTCTTCCGCTTCCTCGCTCACTGACTCGCTGCGCTCGGTCG
TTCGGCTGCGGCGAGCGGTATCAGCTCACTCAAAGGCGGTAATACGGTTATCCACAGAATCAGGGGATAA
CGCAGGAAAGAACATGTGAGCAAAAGGCCAGCAAAAGGCCAGGAACCGTAAAAAGGCCGCGTTGCTGGCG
TTTTTCCATAGGCTCCGCCCCCCTGACGAGCATCACAAAAATCGACGCTCAAGTCAGAGGTGGCGAAACC
CGACAGGACTATAAAGATACCAGGCGTTTCCCCCTGGAAGCTCCCTCGTGCGCTCTCCTGTTCCGACCCT
GCCGCTTACCGGATACCTGTCCGCCTTTCTCCCTTCGGGAAGCGTGGCGCTTTCTCATAGCTCACGCTGT
AGGTATCTCAGTTCGGTGTAGGTCGTTCGCTCCAAGCTGGGCTGTGTGCACGAACCCCCCGTTCAGCCCG
ACCGCTGCGCCTTATCCGGTAACTATCGTCTTGAGTCCAACCCGGTAAGACACGACTTATCGCCACTGGC
AGCAGCCACTGGTAACAGGATTAGCAGAGCGAGGTATGTAGGCGGTGCTACAGAGTTCTTGAAGTGGTGG
CCTAACTACGGCTACACTAGAAGGACAGTATTTGGTATCTGCGCTCTGCTGAAGCCAGTTACCTTCGGAA
AAAGAGTTGGTAGCTCTTGATCCGGCAAACAAACCACCGCTGGTAGCGGTGGTTTTTTTGTTTGCAAGCA
GCAGATTACGCGCAGAAAAAAAGGATCTCAAGAAGATCCTTTGATCTTTTCTACGGGGTCTGACGCTCAG
TGGAACGAAAACTCACGTTAAGGGATTTTGGTCATGAGATTATCAAAAAGGATCTTCACCTAGATCCTTT
TAAATTAAAAATGAAGTTTTAAATCAATCTAAAGTATATATGAGTAAACTTGGTCTGACAGTTACCAATG
CTTAATCAGTGAGGCACCTATCTCAGCGATCTGTCTATTTCGTTCATCCATAGTTGCCTGACTCCCCGTC
GTGTAGATAACTACGATACGGGAGGGCTTACCATCTGGCCCCAGTGCTGCAATGATACCGCGAGACCCAC
GCTCACCGGCTCCAGATTTATCAGCAATAAACCAGCCAGCCGGAAGGGCCGAGCGCAGAAGTGGTCCTGC
AACTTTATCCGCCTCCATCCAGTCTATTAATTGTTGCCGGGAAGCTAGAGTAAGTAGTTCGCCAGTTAAT
AGTTTGCGCAACGTTGTTGCCATTGCTACAGGCATCGTGGTGTCACGCTCGTCGTTTGGTATGGCTTCAT
TCAGCTCCGGTTCCCAACGATCAAGGCGAGTTACATGATCCCCCATGTTGTGCAAAAAAGCGGTTAGCTC
CTTCGGTCCTCCGATCGTTGTCAGAAGTAAGTTGGCCGCAGTGTTATCACTCATGGTTATGGCAGCACTG
CATAATTCTCTTACTGTCATGCCATCCGTAAGATGCTTTTCTGTGACTGGTGAGTACTCAACCAAGTCAT
TCTGAGAATAGTGTATGCGGCGACCGAGTTGCTCTTGCCCGGCGTCAATACGGGATAATACCGCGCCACA
TAGCAGAACTTTAAAAGTGCTCATCATTGGAAAACGTTCTTCGGGGCGAAAACTCTCAAGGATCTTACCG
CTGTTGAGATCCAGTTCGATGTAACCCACTCGTGCACCCAACTGATCTTCAGCATCTTTTACTTTCACCA
GCGTTTCTGGGTGAGCAAAAACAGGAAGGCAAAATGCCGCAAAAAAGGGAATAAGGGCGACACGGAAATG
TTGAATACTCATACTCTTCCTTTTTCAATATTATTGAAGCATTTATCAGGGTTATTGTCTCATGAGCGGA
TACATATTTGAATGTATTTAGAAAAATAAACAAATAGGGGTTCCGCGCACATTTCCCCGAAAAGTGCCAC
CTG
