LOCUS       Exported 598 bp ds-DNA linear SYN 31-MAY-2021
DEFINITION  piggyBac transposon for dox-inducible expression of the OKMS (Oct4,
            Klf4[10-483], c-Myc, Sox2) polycistronic reprogramming cassette
            (with mCherry).
ACCESSION   .
VERSION     .
KEYWORDS    PB-TAC-OKMS
SOURCE      synthetic DNA construct
  ORGANISM  synthetic DNA construct
REFERENCE   1 (bases 1 to 598)
  AUTHORS   Kim SI, Oceguera-Yanez F, Hirohata R, Linker S, Okita K, Yamada Y,
            Yamamoto T, Yamanaka S, Woltjen K
  TITLE     KLF4 N-terminal variance modulates induced reprogramming to
            pluripotency.
  JOURNAL   Stem Cell Reports. 2015 Apr 14;4(4):727-43. doi:
            10.1016/j.stemcr.2015.02.004. Epub 2015 Mar 12.
  PUBMED    25772473
REFERENCE   2 (bases 1 to 598)
  AUTHORS   .
  TITLE     Direct Submission
  JOURNAL   Exported May 31, 2021 from SnapGene Server 1.1.58
            http://www.snapgene.com
FEATURES             Location/Qualifiers
     source          1..598
                     /organism="synthetic DNA construct"
                     /mol_type="other DNA"
ORIGIN
        1 tttgatttac tcaaactggc tggggatgta gaaagcaatc caggtccact catggctgtc
       61 agcgacgctc tgctcccgtc cttctccacg ttcgcgtccg gcccggcggg aagggagaag
      121 acactgcgtc cagcaggtgc cccgactaac cgttggcgtg aggaactctc tcacatgaag
      181 cgacttcccc cacttcccgg ccgcccctac gacctggcgg cgacggtggc cacagacctg
      241 gagagtggcg gagctggtgc agcttgcagc agtaacaacc cggccctcct agcccggagg
      301 gagaccgagg agttcaacga cctcctggac ctagacttta tcctttccaa ctcgctaacc
      361 caccaggaat cggtggccgc caccgtgacc acctcggcgt cagcttcatc ctcgtcttcc
      421 ccagcgagca gcggccctgc cagcgcgccc tccacctgca gcttcagcta tccgatccgg
      481 gccgggggtg acccgggcgt ggctgccagc aacacaggtg gagggctcct ctacagccga
      541 gaatctgcgc cacctcccac ggcccccttc aacctggcgg acatcaatga cgtgagcc
//
