>Addgene plasmid #80480 | PB-TAC-OKMS | addgene partial sequence | sequence record 153675 | Futet-F 5'-CTCCATAGAAGACACCGGGA-3'
AGTTTGTACAAAAAAGCAGGCTGGCGCCGGAACCAATTCAGTCGACTGGATCCGGTACCGAATTCGCCCT
TAAAAAGCAGGCTCCACCTTCCCCATGGCTGGACACCTGGCTTCAGACTTCGCCTTCTCACCCCCACCAG
GTGGGGGTGATGGGTCAGCAGGGCTGGAGCCGGGCTGGGTGGATTCTCGAACCTGGCTAAGCTTCCAAGG
GCCTCCAGGTGGGCCTGGAATCGGACCAGGCTCAGAGGTATTGGGGATCTCCCCATGTCCGCCCGCATAC
GAGTTCTGCGGAGGGATGGCATACTGTGGACCTCAGGTTGGACTGGGCCTAGTCCCCCAAGTTGGCGTGG
AGACTTTGCAGCCTGAGGGCCAGGCAGGAGCACGAGTGGAAAGCAACTCAGAGGGAACCTCCTCTGAGCC
CTGTGCCGACCGCCCCAATGCCGTGAAGTTGGAGAAGGTGGAACCAACTCCCGAGGAGTCCCAGGACATG
AAAGCCCTGCAGAAGGAGCTAGAACAGTTTGCCAAGCTGCTGAAGCAGAAGAGGATCACCTTGGGGTACA
CCCAGGCCGACGTGGGGCTCACCCTGGGCGTTCTCTTTGGAAAGGTGTTCAGCCAGACCACCATCTGTCG
CTTCGAGGCCTTGCAGCTCAGCCTTAAGAACATGTGTAAGCTGCGGCCCCTGCTGGAGAAGTGGGTGGAG
GAAGCCGACAACAATGAGAACCTTCAGGAGATATGCAAATCGGAGACCCTGGTGCAGGCCCGGAAGAGAA
AGCGAACTAGCATTGAGAACCGTGTGAGGTGGAGTCTGGAGACCATGTTTCTGAAGTGCCCGAAGCCCTC
CCTACAGCAGATCACTCACATCGCCAA
