>Addgene plasmid #80480 | PB-TAC-OKMS | addgene partial sequence | sequence record 155370 | OSJ-R 5'-CGGGCTGTTCTTCTGGTTGCC-3'
CCGAAGCTTGCTGCGGGCCCGGCGGCTTCAGCTCCGTCTCCATCATGTTATACATGGTGAAGGGCGAATT
GTTCATGAGTGGACCTGGATTGCTTTCTACATCCCCAGCCAGTTTGAGTAAATCAAAGTTAAGAGTTTGT
TTGACAGGAGCGACAATTTTGAGATCCCCTGCACCAGAGTTTCGAAGCTGTTCGAGTTTGTGTTTCAACT
GTTCTCGTCGTTTCCTCAATAAGTCCTTTTCAGAGGTGAGCTTGTGCTCGTCTGCTTGAATGGACAGGAT
GTAGGCGGTGGCTTTTTTGAGGATCACTACCTTGGGGGCCTTTTCGTTGTTTTCCAATTCAGGGATCTGG
TCACGCAGGGCAAAAAAGCTGCGCTTCAGCTCGTTCCTCCTCTGACGTTCCAAGACGTTGTGTGTCCGCC
TCTTGTCGTTTTCCTCCGTGTCTGAGGACCTGGGGCTGGAGCACTTGCGGTTGTTGCTGATCTGCTTCAG
GACCCTGCCACTGTCCAACTTGGCCCTCTTGGCAGCTGGATAGTCCTTCCTTGTGGAGGGGGGTGCGGCG
TAGTTGTGCTGGTGAGTGGAGACGTGGCACCTCTTGAGGACCAGTGGGCTGTGCGGAGGTTTGCTGTGGC
CTCGGGATGGA
