>Addgene plasmid #80480 | PB-TAC-OKMS | addgene partial sequence | sequence record 156094 | Mombaerts-mRFPup 5'-GTGGCCGTTCACGGAGCCCTCCATG-3'
ACTCCTTGATGATGGCCATGTTATCCTCCTCGCCCTTGCTCACCATGGTTGTGGCCATATTATCATCGTG
TTTTTCAAAGGAAAACCACGTCCCCGTGGTTCGGGGGGCCTAGACGTTTTTTTAACCTCGACTAAACACA
TGTAAAGCATGTGCACCGAGGCCCCAGATCAGATCCCATACAATGGGGTACCTTCTGGGCATCCTTCAGC
CCCTTGTTGAATACGCTTGAGGAGAGCCATTTGACTCTTTCCACAACTATCCAACTCACAACGTGGCACT
GGGGTTGTGCCGCCTTTGCAGGTGTATCTTATACACGTGGCTTTTGGCCGCAGAGGCACCTGTCGCCAGG
TGGGGGGTTCCGCTGCCTGCAAAGGGTCGCTACAGACGTTGTTTGTCTTCAAGAAGCTTCCAGAGGAACT
GCTTCCTTCACGACATTCAACAGACCTTGCATTCCTTTGGCGAGAGGGGAAAGACCCCTAGGAATGCTCG
TCAAGAAGACAGGGCCAGGTTTCCGGGCCCTCACATTGCCAAAAGACGGCAATATGGTGGAAAATAACAT
ATAGACAAACGCACACCGGCCTTATTCCAAGCGGCTTCGGCCAGTAACGTTAGGGGGGGGGGA
