LOCUS       Exported 11380 bp ds-DNA circular SYN 27-3月-2015
DEFINITION  KW031_PB-TAC-OKMS; piggyBac transposon system for dox-inducible iPS
            cell generation (OKMS cassette with mCherry reporter).
ACCESSION   .
VERSION     .
KEYWORDS    KW031_PB-TAC-OKMS
SOURCE      synthetic DNA construct
  ORGANISM  synthetic DNA construct
REFERENCE   1 (bases 1 to 11380)
  AUTHORS   Kim SI, Oceguera-Yanez F, Hirohata R, Linker S, Okita K, Yamada Y,
            Yamamoto T, Yamanaka S, Woltjen K.
  TITLE     KLF4 N-Terminal Variance Modulates Induced Reprogramming to
            Pluripotency.
  JOURNAL   Stem Cell Reports 2015.
  PUBMED    25772473
REFERENCE   2 (bases 1 to 11380)
  AUTHORS   Knut Woltjen
  TITLE     Direct Submission
  JOURNAL   Exported 2015年3月30日 from SnapGene 2.6.2 http://www.snapgene.com
COMMENT     Requires piggyBac transposase for genomic integration.
FEATURES             Location/Qualifiers
     source          1..11380
                     /organism="synthetic DNA construct"
                     /mol_type="other DNA"
     rep_origin      complement(3..458)
                     /direction=LEFT
                     /label=M13 origin
                     /note="M13 origin"
     rep_origin      13..453
                     /label=F1 ori
                     /note="F1 ori"
     CDS             complement(463..531)
                     /label=LacZ alpha
                     /note="LacZ alpha"
     primer_bind     603..619
                     /note="M13 fwd"
                     /note="common sequencing primer, one of multiple similar
                     variants"
     promoter        626..644
                     /note="T7 promoter"
                     /note="promoter for bacteriophage T7 RNA polymerase"
     protein_bind    complement(707..941)
                     /gene="piggyBac 3' inverted terminal repeat"
                     /bound_moiety="piggyBac Transposase"
                     /note="PB 3'ITR"
                     /note="Recombination site flanking the pigyBac transposon.
                     Terminates in TTAA. Contains minimal 3' ITR and flanking
                     sequence."
     protein_bind    1145..1163
                     /gene="tetO"
                     /bound_moiety="tetracycline repressor TetR"
                     /note="tet operator"
                     /note="bacterial operator O2 for the tetR and tetA genes"
     protein_bind    1182..1200
                     /gene="tetO"
                     /bound_moiety="tetracycline repressor TetR"
                     /note="tet operator"
                     /note="bacterial operator O2 for the tetR and tetA genes"
     protein_bind    1219..1237
                     /gene="tetO"
                     /bound_moiety="tetracycline repressor TetR"
                     /note="tet operator"
                     /note="bacterial operator O2 for the tetR and tetA genes"
     protein_bind    1256..1274
                     /gene="tetO"
                     /bound_moiety="tetracycline repressor TetR"
                     /note="tet operator"
                     /note="bacterial operator O2 for the tetR and tetA genes"
     protein_bind    1293..1311
                     /gene="tetO"
                     /bound_moiety="tetracycline repressor TetR"
                     /note="tet operator"
                     /note="bacterial operator O2 for the tetR and tetA genes"
     protein_bind    1330..1348
                     /gene="tetO"
                     /bound_moiety="tetracycline repressor TetR"
                     /note="tet operator"
                     /note="bacterial operator O2 for the tetR and tetA genes"
     protein_bind    1367..1385
                     /gene="tetO"
                     /bound_moiety="tetracycline repressor TetR"
                     /note="tet operator"
                     /note="bacterial operator O2 for the tetR and tetA genes"
     protein_bind    1404..1422
                     /gene="tetO"
                     /bound_moiety="tetracycline repressor TetR"
                     /note="tet operator"
                     /note="bacterial operator O2 for the tetR and tetA genes"
     misc_feature    1431..1530
                     /label=mCMV promoter
                     /note="mCMV promoter"
     protein_bind    1548..1572
                     /gene="mutant version of attB"
                     /bound_moiety="BP Clonase(TM)"
                     /note="attB1"
                     /note="recombination site for the Gateway(R) BP reaction"
     CDS             1645..6735
                     /codon_start=1
                     /note="OKMS cassette"
                     /translation="MAGHLASDFAFSPPPGGGDGSAGLEPGWVDSRTWLSFQGPPGGPG
                     IGPGSEVLGISPCPPAYEFCGGMAYCGPQVGLGLVPQVGVETLQPEGQAGARVESNSEG
                     TSSEPCADRPNAVKLEKVEPTPEESQDMKALQKELEQFAKLLKQKRITLGYTQADVGLT
                     LGVLFGKVFSQTTICRFEALQLSLKNMCKLRPLLEKWVEEADNNENLQEICKSETLVQA
                     RKRKRTSIENRVRWSLETMFLKCPKPSLQQITHIANQLGLEKDVVRVWFCNRRQKGKRS
                     SIEYSQREEYEATGTPFPGGAVSFPLPPGPHFGTPGYGSPHFTTLYSVPFPEGEAFPSV
                     PVTALGSPMHSNGDLKIVAPVKQTLNFDLLKLAGDVESNPGPLMAVSDALLPSFSTFAS
                     GPAGREKTLRPAGAPTNRWREELSHMKRLPPLPGRPYDLAATVATDLESGGAGAACSSN
                     NPALLARRETEEFNDLLDLDFILSNSLTHQESVAATVTTSASASSSSSPASSGPASAPS
                     TCSFSYPIRAGGDPGVAASNTGGGLLYSRESAPPPTAPFNLADINDVSPSGGFVAELLR
                     PELDPVYIPPQQPQPPGGGLMGKFVLKASLTTPGSEYSSPSVISVSKGSPDGSHPVVVA
                     PYSGGPPRMCPKIKQEAVPSCTVSRSLEAHLSAGPQLSNGHRPNTHDFPLGRQLPTRTT
                     PTLSPEELLNSRDCHPGLPLPPGFHPHPGPNYPPFLPDQMQSQVPSLHYQELMPPGSCL
                     PEEPKPKRGRRSWPRKRTATHTCDYAGCGKTYTKSSHLKAHLRTHTGEKPYHCDWDGCG
                     WKFARSDELTRHYRKHTGHRPFQCQKCDRAFSRSDHLALHMKRHFLEGSGQCTNYALLK
                     LAGDVESNPGPGAPLDFLWALETPQTATTMPLNVNFTNRNYDLDYDSVQPYFICDEEEN
                     FYHQQQQSELQPPAPSEDIWKKFELLPTPPLSPSRRSGLCSPSYVAVATSFSPREDDDG
                     GGGNFSTADQLEMMTELLGGDMVNQSFICDPDDETFIKNIIIQDCMWSGFSAAAKLVSE
                     KLASYQAARKDSTSLSPARGHSVCSTSSLYLQDLTAAASECIDPSVVFPYPLNDSSSPK
                     SCTSSDSTAFSPSSDSLLSSESSPRASPEPLVLHEETPPTTSSDSEEEQEDEEEIDVVS
                     VEKRQTPAKRSESGSSPSRGHSKPPHSPLVLKRCHVSTHQHNYAAPPSTRKDYPAAKRA
                     KLDSGRVLKQISNNRKCSSPRSSDTEENDKRRTHNVLERQRRNELKRSFFALRDQIPEL
                     ENNEKAPKVVILKKATAYILSIQADEHKLTSEKDLLRKRREQLKHKLEQLRNSGAGDLK
                     IVAPVKQTLNFDLLKLAGDVESNPGPLMNNSPFTMYNMMETELKPPGPQQASGGGGGGG
                     NATAAATGGNQKNSPDRVKRPMNAFMVWSRGQRRKMAQENPKMHNSEISKRLGAEWKLL
                     SETEKRPFIDEAKRLRALHMKEHPDYKYRPRRKTKTLMKKDKYTLPGGLLAPGGNSMAS
                     GVGVGAGLGAGVNQRMDSYAHMNGWSNGSYSMMQEQLGYPQHPGLNAHGAAQMQPMHRY
                     DVSALQYNSMTSSQTYMNGSPTYSMSYSQQGTPGMALGSMGSVVKSEASSSPPVVTSSS
                     HSRAPCQAGDLRDMISMYLPGAEVPEPAAPSRLHMAQHYQSGPVPGTAINGTLPLSHM"
     CDS             1648..2700
                     /codon_start=1
                     /note="Oct3/4"
                     /note="REFSEQ:NM_013633.3"
                     /translation="AGHLASDFAFSPPPGGGDGSAGLEPGWVDSRTWLSFQGPPGGPGI
                     GPGSEVLGISPCPPAYEFCGGMAYCGPQVGLGLVPQVGVETLQPEGQAGARVESNSEGT
                     SSEPCADRPNAVKLEKVEPTPEESQDMKALQKELEQFAKLLKQKRITLGYTQADVGLTL
                     GVLFGKVFSQTTICRFEALQLSLKNMCKLRPLLEKWVEEADNNENLQEICKSETLVQAR
                     KRKRTSIENRVRWSLETMFLKCPKPSLQQITHIANQLGLEKDVVRVWFCNRRQKGKRSS
                     IEYSQREEYEATGTPFPGGAVSFPLPPGPHFGTPGYGSPHFTTLYSVPFPEGEAFPSVP
                     VTALGSPMHSN"
     variation       1735
                     /note="rs8252753"
                     /note="Missense variant"
                     /db_xref="dbSNP:rs8252753"
     CDS             2725..2790
                     /codon_start=1
                     /product="2A peptide from foot-and-mouth disease virus
                     polyprotein"
                     /note="F2A"
                     /note="Eukaryotic ribosomes fail to insert a peptide bond
                     between the Gly and Pro residues, yielding separate
                     polypeptides."
                     /translation="VKQTLNFDLLKLAGDVESNPGP"
     CDS             2797..4215
                     /codon_start=1
                     /note="Klf4"
                     /note="REFSEQ:NM_010637.3;Klf4-S"
                     /translation="AVSDALLPSFSTFASGPAGREKTLRPAGAPTNRWREELSHMKRLP
                     PLPGRPYDLAATVATDLESGGAGAACSSNNPALLARRETEEFNDLLDLDFILSNSLTHQ
                     ESVAATVTTSASASSSSSPASSGPASAPSTCSFSYPIRAGGDPGVAASNTGGGLLYSRE
                     SAPPPTAPFNLADINDVSPSGGFVAELLRPELDPVYIPPQQPQPPGGGLMGKFVLKASL
                     TTPGSEYSSPSVISVSKGSPDGSHPVVVAPYSGGPPRMCPKIKQEAVPSCTVSRSLEAH
                     LSAGPQLSNGHRPNTHDFPLGRQLPTRTTPTLSPEELLNSRDCHPGLPLPPGFHPHPGP
                     NYPPFLPDQMQSQVPSLHYQELMPPGSCLPEEPKPKRGRRSWPRKRTATHTCDYAGCGK
                     TYTKSSHLKAHLRTHTGEKPYHCDWDGCGWKFARSDELTRHYRKHTGHRPFQCQKCDRA
                     FSRSDHLALHMKRHF"
     variation       3165
                     /note="rs16802583"
                     /note="Synonymous variant"
                     /db_xref="dbSNP:rs16802583"
     variation       4161
                     /note="rs32168644"
                     /note="Synonymous variant"
                     /db_xref="dbSNP:rs32168644"
     CDS             4231..4290
                     /codon_start=1
                     /product="2A peptide from equine rhinitis A virus
                     polyprotein"
                     /note="E2A"
                     /note="Eukaryotic ribosomes fail to insert a peptide bond
                     between the Gly and Pro residues, yielding separate
                     polypeptides."
                     /translation="QCTNYALLKLAGDVESNPGP"
     CDS             4303..5661
                     /codon_start=1
                     /note="cMyc"
                     /note="REFSEQ:NM_010849.4;isoform a;non-canonical start"
                     /translation="DFLWALETPQTATTMPLNVNFTNRNYDLDYDSVQPYFICDEEENF
                     YHQQQQSELQPPAPSEDIWKKFELLPTPPLSPSRRSGLCSPSYVAVATSFSPREDDDGG
                     GGNFSTADQLEMMTELLGGDMVNQSFICDPDDETFIKNIIIQDCMWSGFSAAAKLVSEK
                     LASYQAARKDSTSLSPARGHSVCSTSSLYLQDLTAAASECIDPSVVFPYPLNDSSSPKS
                     CTSSDSTAFSPSSDSLLSSESSPRASPEPLVLHEETPPTTSSDSEEEQEDEEEIDVVSV
                     EKRQTPAKRSESGSSPSRGHSKPPHSPLVLKRCHVSTHQHNYAAPPSTRKDYPAAKRAK
                     LDSGRVLKQISNNRKCSSPRSSDTEENDKRRTHNVLERQRRNELKRSFFALRDQIPELE
                     NNEKAPKVVILKKATAYILSIQADEHKLTSEKDLLRKRREQLKHKLEQLRNSGA"
     CDS             5686..5751
                     /codon_start=1
                     /product="2A peptide from foot-and-mouth disease virus
                     polyprotein"
                     /note="F2A"
                     /note="Eukaryotic ribosomes fail to insert a peptide bond
                     between the Gly and Pro residues, yielding separate
                     polypeptides."
                     /translation="VKQTLNFDLLKLAGDVESNPGP"
     CDS             5779..6732
                     /codon_start=1
                     /note="Sox2"
                     /note="REFSEQ:NM_011443.3"
                     /translation="YNMMETELKPPGPQQASGGGGGGGNATAAATGGNQKNSPDRVKRP
                     MNAFMVWSRGQRRKMAQENPKMHNSEISKRLGAEWKLLSETEKRPFIDEAKRLRALHMK
                     EHPDYKYRPRRKTKTLMKKDKYTLPGGLLAPGGNSMASGVGVGAGLGAGVNQRMDSYAH
                     MNGWSNGSYSMMQEQLGYPQHPGLNAHGAAQMQPMHRYDVSALQYNSMTSSQTYMNGSP
                     TYSMSYSQQGTPGMALGSMGSVVKSEASSSPPVVTSSSHSRAPCQAGDLRDMISMYLPG
                     AEVPEPAAPSRLHMAQHYQSGPVPGTAINGTLPLSHM"
     protein_bind    complement(6791..6815)
                     /gene="mutant version of attB"
                     /bound_moiety="BP Clonase(TM)"
                     /note="attB2"
                     /note="recombination site for the Gateway(R) BP reaction"
     CDS             6857..7442
                     /note="IRES2"
                     /note="internal ribosome entry site (IRES) of the
                     encephalomyocarditis virus (EMCV)"
     CDS             7443..8153
                     /codon_start=1
                     /product="monomeric derivative of DsRed fluorescent protein
                     (Shaner et al., 2004)"
                     /note="mCherry"
                     /note="mammalian codon-optimized"
                     /translation="MVSKGEEDNMAIIKEFMRFKVHMEGSVNGHEFEIEGEGEGRPYEG
                     TQTAKLKVTKGGPLPFAWDILSPQFMYGSKAYVKHPADIPDYLKLSFPEGFKWERVMNF
                     EDGGVVTVTQDSSLQDGEFIYKVKLRGTNFPSDGPVMQKKTMGWEASSERMYPEDGALK
                     GEIKQRLKLKDGGHYDAEVKTTYKAKKPVQLPGAYNVNIKLDITSHNEDYTIVEQYERA
                     EGRHSTGGMDELYK"
     polyA_site      8168..8622
                     /note="beta-globin poly(A) signal"
                     /note="rabbit beta-globin polyadenylation signal"
     protein_bind    8731..9043
                     /gene="piggyBac 5' inverted terminal repeat"
                     /bound_moiety="piggyBac Transposase"
                     /note="PB 5'ITR"
                     /note="Recombination site flanking the pigyBac transposon.
                     Terminates in TTAA. Contains minimal 5' ITR and flanking
                     sequence. May contain cryptic promoter activity."
     promoter        complement(9189..9207)
                     /note="T3 promoter"
                     /note="promoter for bacteriophage T3 RNA polymerase"
     primer_bind     complement(9228..9244)
                     /note="M13 rev"
                     /note="common sequencing primer, one of multiple similar
                     variants"
     protein_bind    9252..9268
                     /bound_moiety="lac repressor encoded by lacI"
                     /note="lac operator"
                     /note="The lac repressor binds to the lac operator to
                     inhibit transcription in E. coli. This inhibition can be
                     relieved by adding lactose or
                     isopropyl-beta-D-thiogalactopyranoside (IPTG)."
     promoter        complement(9276..9306)
                     /note="lac promoter"
                     /note="promoter for the E. coli lac operon"
     protein_bind    9321..9342
                     /bound_moiety="E. coli catabolite activator protein"
                     /note="CAP binding site"
                     /note="CAP binding activates transcription in the presence
                     of cAMP."
     rep_origin      complement(9630..10218)
                     /direction=LEFT
                     /note="ori"
                     /note="high-copy-number ColE1/pMB1/pBR322/pUC origin of
                     replication"
     CDS             complement(10389..11249)
                     /codon_start=1
                     /gene="bla"
                     /product="beta-lactamase"
                     /note="AmpR"
                     /note="confers resistance to ampicillin, carbenicillin, and
                     related antibiotics"
                     /translation="MSIQHFRVALIPFFAAFCLPVFAHPETLVKVKDAEDQLGARVGYI
                     ELDLNSGKILESFRPEERFPMMSTFKVLLCGAVLSRIDAGQEQLGRRIHYSQNDLVEYS
                     PVTEKHLTDGMTVRELCSAAITMSDNTAANLLLTTIGGPKELTAFLHNMGDHVTRLDRW
                     EPELNEAIPNDERDTTMPVAMATTLRKLLTGELLTLASRQQLIDWMEADKVAGPLLRSA
                     LPAGWFIADKSGAGERGSRGIIAALGPDGKPSRIVVIYTTGSQATMDERNRQIAEIGAS
                     LIKHW"
     promoter        complement(11250..11354)
                     /gene="bla"
                     /note="AmpR promoter"
ORIGIN
        1 ggaaattgta aacgttaata ttttgttaaa attcgcgtta aatttttgtt aaatcagctc
       61 attttttaac caataggccg aaatcggcaa aatcccttat aaatcaaaag aatagaccga
      121 gatagggttg agtgttgttc cagtttggaa caagagtcca ctattaaaga acgtggactc
      181 caacgtcaaa ggnnnnnnnn nnnnnnnnnn nnnnnnnnnn nnnnnnnnnn nnnnnnnnnn
      241 ntnnnnnnnn nnnnnnnnnn nnnnnnnnnn nnnnnnnnnn nnnnnnnnnn nnnnnnnnnn
      301 nnnnnnnnnn nnnnnnnnnn nnnnnnnnnn nnngnnnnnn nnnnnnnnnn nnnnnnnnnn
      361 nnnnnnnnnn nnnnnnnnnn nnnnnnnnnn nnnnnnnnnn nnnnnnnnnn nnnnnnnnnn
      421 nnnnnnnnnn nnnnnnnnnn nnnnnnnnnn nnnnnnnncg cgccattcgc cattcaggct
      481 gcgcaactgt tgggaagggc gatcggtgcg ggcctcttcg ctattacgcc agctggcgaa
      541 agggggatgt gctgcaaggc gattaagttg ggtaacgcca gggttttccc agtcacgacg
      601 ttgtaaaacg acggccagtg aattgtaata cgactcacta tagggcgaat tggagctcgg
      661 tattcacgac agcaggctga ataataaaaa aattagaaac tattatttaa ccctagaaag
      721 ataatcatat tgtgacgtac gttaaagata atcatgcgta aaattgacgc atgtgtttta
      781 tcggtctgta tatcgaggtt tatttattaa tttgaataga tattaagttt tattatattt
      841 acacttacat actaataata aattcaacaa acaatttatt tatgtttatt tatttattaa
      901 aaaaaaacaa aaactcaaaa tttcttctat aaagtaacaa aacttttaaa cattctctct
      961 tttacaaaaa taaacttatt ttgtacttta aaaacagtca tgttgtatta taaaataagt
     1021 aattagctta acctatacat aatagaaaca aattatactt attagtcagt cagaaacaac
     1081 tttggcacat atcaatatta tgctctcgtt aattaactcg agggatccaa gctggccgca
     1141 cgtctcccta tcagtgatag agaagtcgac acgtctcgag ctccctatca gtgatagaga
     1201 aggtacgtct agaacgtctc cctatcagtg atagagaagt cgacacgtct cgagctccct
     1261 atcagtgata gagaaggtac gtctagaacg tctccctatc agtgatagag aagtcgacac
     1321 gtctcgagct ccctatcagt gatagagaag gtacgtctag aacgtctccc tatcagtgat
     1381 agagaagtcg acacgtctcg agctccctat cagtgataga gaaggtaccc cctatataag
     1441 cagagctcgt ttagtgaacc gtcagatcgc ctggagacgc catccacgct gttttgacct
     1501 ccatagaaga caccgggacc gatccagcct ccgcggtggc ggccatcaca agtttgtaca
     1561 aaaaagcagg ctggcgccgg aaccaattca gtcgactgga tccggtaccg aattcgccct
     1621 taaaaagcag gctccacctt ccccatggct ggacacctgg cttcagactt cgccttctca
     1681 cccccaccag gtgggggtga tgggtcagca gggctggagc cgggctgggt ggattctcga
     1741 acctggctaa gcttccaagg gcctccaggt gggcctggaa tcggaccagg ctcagaggta
     1801 ttggggatct ccccatgtcc gcccgcatac gagttctgcg gagggatggc atactgtgga
     1861 cctcaggttg gactgggcct agtcccccaa gttggcgtgg agactttgca gcctgagggc
     1921 caggcaggag cacgagtgga aagcaactca gagggaacct cctctgagcc ctgtgccgac
     1981 cgccccaatg ccgtgaagtt ggagaaggtg gaaccaactc ccgaggagtc ccaggacatg
     2041 aaagccctgc agaaggagct agaacagttt gccaagctgc tgaagcagaa gaggatcacc
     2101 ttggggtaca cccaggccga cgtggggctc accctgggcg ttctctttgg aaaggtgttc
     2161 agccagacca ccatctgtcg cttcgaggcc ttgcagctca gccttaagaa catgtgtaag
     2221 ctgcggcccc tgctggagaa gtgggtggag gaagccgaca acaatgagaa ccttcaggag
     2281 atatgcaaat cggagaccct ggtgcaggcc cggaagagaa agcgaactag cattgagaac
     2341 cgtgtgaggt ggagtctgga gaccatgttt ctgaagtgcc cgaagccctc cctacagcag
     2401 atcactcaca tcgccaatca gcttgggcta gagaaggatg tggttcgagt atggttctgt
     2461 aaccggcgcc agaagggcaa aagatcaagt attgagtatt cccaacgaga agagtatgag
     2521 gctacaggga cacctttccc agggggggct gtatcctttc ctctgccccc aggtccccac
     2581 tttggcaccc caggctatgg aagcccccac ttcaccacac tctactcagt cccttttcct
     2641 gagggcgagg cctttccctc tgttcccgtc actgctctgg gctctcccat gcattcaaac
     2701 ggggatctca aaattgtcgc tcctgtcaaa caaactctta actttgattt actcaaactg
     2761 gctggggatg tagaaagcaa tccaggtcca ctcatggctg tcagcgacgc tctgctcccg
     2821 tccttctcca cgttcgcgtc cggcccggcg ggaagggaga agacactgcg tccagcaggt
     2881 gccccgacta accgttggcg tgaggaactc tctcacatga agcgacttcc cccacttccc
     2941 ggccgcccct acgacctggc ggcgacggtg gccacagacc tggagagtgg cggagctggt
     3001 gcagcttgca gcagtaacaa cccggccctc ctagcccgga gggagaccga ggagttcaac
     3061 gacctcctgg acctagactt tatcctttcc aactcgctaa cccaccagga atcggtggcc
     3121 gccaccgtga ccacctcggc gtcagcttca tcctcgtctt ccccagcgag cagcggccct
     3181 gccagcgcgc cctccacctg cagcttcagc tatccgatcc gggccggggg tgacccgggc
     3241 gtggctgcca gcaacacagg tggagggctc ctctacagcc gagaatctgc gccacctccc
     3301 acggccccct tcaacctggc ggacatcaat gacgtgagcc cctcgggcgg cttcgtggct
     3361 gagctcctgc ggccggagtt ggacccagta tacattccgc cacagcagcc tcagccgcca
     3421 ggtggcgggc tgatgggcaa gtttgtgctg aaggcgtctc tgaccacccc tggcagcgag
     3481 tacagcagcc cttcggtcat cagtgttagc aaaggaagcc cagacggcag ccaccccgtg
     3541 gtagtggcgc cctacagcgg tggcccgccg cgcatgtgcc ccaagattaa gcaagaggcg
     3601 gtcccgtcct gcacggtcag ccggtcccta gaggcccatt tgagcgctgg accccagctc
     3661 agcaacggcc accggcccaa cacacacgac ttccccctgg ggcggcagct ccccaccagg
     3721 actaccccta cactgagtcc cgaggaactg ctgaacagca gggactgtca ccctggcctg
     3781 cctcttcccc caggattcca tccccatccg gggcccaact accctccttt cctgccagac
     3841 cagatgcagt cacaagtccc ctctctccat tatcaagagc tcatgccacc gggttcctgc
     3901 ctgccagagg agcccaagcc aaagagggga agaaggtcgt ggccccggaa aagaacagcc
     3961 acccacactt gtgactatgc aggctgtggc aaaacctata ccaagagttc tcatctcaag
     4021 gcacacctgc gaactcacac aggcgagaaa ccttaccact gtgactggga cggctgtggg
     4081 tggaaattcg cccgctccga tgaactgacc aggcactacc gcaaacacac agggcaccgg
     4141 ccctttcagt gccagaagtg cgacagggcc ttttccaggt cggaccacct tgccttacac
     4201 atgaagaggc actttctcga gggctcgggc cagtgtacta attatgctct cttgaaattg
     4261 gctggagatg ttgagagcaa cccaggtccc ggcgcgccac tggatttcct ttgggcgttg
     4321 gaaaccccgc agacagccac gacgatgccc ctcaacgtga acttcaccaa caggaactat
     4381 gacctcgact acgactccgt acagccctat ttcatctgcg acgaggaaga gaatttctat
     4441 caccagcaac agcagagcga gctgcagccg cccgcgccca gtgaggatat ctggaagaaa
     4501 ttcgagctgc ttcccacccc gcccctgtcc ccgagccgcc gctccgggct ctgctctcca
     4561 tcctatgttg cggtcgctac gtccttctcc ccaagggaag acgatgacgg cggcggtggc
     4621 aacttctcca ccgccgatca gctggagatg atgaccgagt tacttggagg agacatggtg
     4681 aaccagagct tcatctgcga tcctgacgac gagaccttca tcaagaacat catcatccag
     4741 gactgtatgt ggagcggttt ctcagccgct gccaagctgg tctcggagaa gctggcctcc
     4801 taccaggctg cgcgcaaaga cagcaccagc ctgagccccg cccgcgggca cagcgtctgc
     4861 tccacctcca gcctgtacct gcaggacctc accgccgccg cgtccgagtg cattgacccc
     4921 tcagtggtct ttccctaccc gctcaacgac agcagctcgc ccaaatcctg tacctcgtcc
     4981 gattccacgg ccttctctcc ttcctcggac tcgctgctgt cctccgagtc ctccccacgg
     5041 gccagccctg agcccctagt gctgcatgag gagacaccgc ccaccaccag cagcgactct
     5101 gaagaagagc aagaagatga ggaagaaatt gatgtggtgt ctgtggagaa gaggcaaacc
     5161 cctgccaaga ggtcggagtc gggctcatct ccatcccgag gccacagcaa acctccgcac
     5221 agcccactgg tcctcaagag gtgccacgtc tccactcacc agcacaacta cgccgcaccc
     5281 ccctccacaa ggaaggacta tccagctgcc aagagggcca agttggacag tggcagggtc
     5341 ctgaagcaga tcagcaacaa ccgcaagtgc tccagcccca ggtcctcaga cacggaggaa
     5401 aacgacaaga ggcggacaca caacgtcttg gaacgtcaga ggaggaacga gctgaagcgc
     5461 agcttttttg ccctgcgtga ccagatccct gaattggaaa acaacgaaaa ggcccccaag
     5521 gtagtgatcc tcaaaaaagc caccgcctac atcctgtcca ttcaagcaga cgagcacaag
     5581 ctcacctctg aaaaggactt attgaggaaa cgacgagaac agttgaaaca caaactcgaa
     5641 cagcttcgaa actctggtgc aggggatctc aaaattgtcg ctcctgtcaa acaaactctt
     5701 aactttgatt tactcaaact ggctggggat gtagaaagca atccaggtcc actcatgaac
     5761 aattcgccct tcaccatgta taacatgatg gagacggagc tgaagccgcc gggcccgcag
     5821 caagcttcgg ggggcggcgg cggaggaggc aacgccacgg cggcggcgac cggcggcaac
     5881 cagaagaaca gcccggaccg cgtcaagagg cccatgaacg ccttcatggt atggtcccgg
     5941 gggcagcggc gtaagatggc ccaggagaac cccaagatgc acaactcgga gatcagcaag
     6001 cgcctgggcg cggagtggaa acttttgtcc gagaccgaga agcggccgtt catcgacgag
     6061 gccaagcggc tgcgcgctct gcacatgaag gagcacccgg attataaata ccggccgcgg
     6121 cggaaaacca agacgctcat gaagaaggat aagtacacgc ttcccggagg cttgctggcc
     6181 cccggcggga acagcatggc gagcggggtt ggggtgggcg ccggcctggg tgcgggcgtg
     6241 aaccagcgca tggacagcta cgcgcacatg aacggctgga gcaacggcag ctacagcatg
     6301 atgcaggagc agctgggcta cccgcagcac ccgggcctca acgctcacgg cgcggcacag
     6361 atgcaaccga tgcaccgcta cgacgtcagc gccctgcagt acaactccat gaccagctcg
     6421 cagacctaca tgaacggctc gcccacctac agcatgtcct actcgcagca gggcaccccc
     6481 ggtatggcgc tgggctccat gggctctgtg gtcaagtccg aggccagctc cagccccccc
     6541 gtggttacct cttcctccca ctccagggcg ccctgccagg ccggggacct ccgggacatg
     6601 atcagcatgt acctccccgg cgccgaggtg ccggagcccg ctgcgcccag tagactgcac
     6661 atggcccagc actaccagag cggcccggtg cccggcacgg ccattaacgg cacactgccc
     6721 ctgtcgcaca tgtgagggct ggaagggcga attgcctgca ggaattcgcg gccgcactcg
     6781 agatatctag acccagcttt cttgtacaaa gtggtgatct agctaaaacg cggcctcgaa
     6841 tcgaattccg cccccccccc tctccctccc ccccccctaa cgttactggc cgaagccgct
     6901 tggaataagg ccggtgtgcg tttgtctata tgttattttc caccatattg ccgtcttttg
     6961 gcaatgtgag ggcccggaaa cctggccctg tcttcttgac gagcattcct aggggtcttt
     7021 cccctctcgc caaaggaatg caaggtctgt tgaatgtcgt gaaggaagca gttcctctgg
     7081 aagcttcttg aagacaaaca acgtctgtag cgaccctttg caggcagcgg aaccccccac
     7141 ctggcgacag gtgcctctgc ggccaaaagc cacgtgtata agatacacct gcaaaggcgg
     7201 cacaacccca gtgccacgtt gtgagttgga tagttgtgga aagagtcaaa tggctctcct
     7261 caagcgtatt caacaagggg ctgaaggatg cccagaaggt accccattgt atgggatctg
     7321 atctggggcc tcggtgcaca tgctttacat gtgtttagtc gaggttaaaa aacgtctagg
     7381 ccccccgaac cacggggacg tggttttcct ttgaaaaaca cgatgataat atggccacaa
     7441 ccatggtgag caagggcgag gaggataaca tggccatcat caaggagttc atgcgcttca
     7501 aggtgcacat ggagggctcc gtgaacggcc acgagttcga gatcgagggc gagggcgagg
     7561 gccgccccta cgagggcacc cagaccgcca agctgaaggt gaccaagggt ggccccctgc
     7621 ccttcgcctg ggacatcctg tcccctcagt tcatgtacgg ctccaaggcc tacgtgaagc
     7681 accccgccga catccccgac tacttgaagc tgtccttccc cgagggcttc aagtgggagc
     7741 gcgtgatgaa cttcgaggac ggcggcgtgg tgaccgtgac ccaggactcc tccctgcagg
     7801 acggcgagtt catctacaag gtgaagctgc gcggcaccaa cttcccctcc gacggccccg
     7861 taatgcagaa gaagaccatg ggctgggagg cctcctccga gcggatgtac cccgaggacg
     7921 gcgccctgaa gggcgagatc aagcagaggc tgaagctgaa ggacggcggc cactacgacg
     7981 ctgaggtcaa gaccacctac aaggccaaga agcccgtgca gctgcccggc gcctacaacg
     8041 tcaacatcaa gttggacatc acctcccaca acgaggacta caccatcgtg gaacagtacg
     8101 aacgcgccga gggccgccac tccaccggcg gcatggacga gctgtacaag taaagcggcc
     8161 gcgatctttt tccctctgcc aaaaattatg gggacatcat gaagcccctt gagcatctga
     8221 cttctggcta ataaaggaaa tttattttca ttgcaatagt gtgttggaat tttttgtgtc
     8281 tctcactcgg aaggacatat gggagggcaa atcatttaaa acatcagaat gagtatttgg
     8341 tttagagttt ggcaacatat gccatatgct ggctgccatg aacaaaggtg gctataaaga
     8401 ggtcatcagt atatgaaaca gccccctgct gtccattcct tattccatag aaaagccttg
     8461 acttgaggtt agattttttt tatattttgt tttgtgttat ttttttcttt aacatcccta
     8521 aaattttcct tacatgtttt actagccaga tttttcctcc tctcctgact actcccagtc
     8581 atagctgtcc ctcttctctt atgaagatcc ctcgacctgc aggaattcga tatcaagctc
     8641 tagccaacaa gctcgtcatc gctttgcaga agagcagaga ggatatgctc atcgtctaaa
     8701 gaactaccca ttttattata tattagtcac gatatctata acaagaaaat atatatataa
     8761 taagttatca cgtaagtaga acatgaaata acaatataat tatcgtatga gttaaatctt
     8821 aaaagtcacg taaaagataa tcatgcgtca ttttgactca cgcggtcgtt atagttcaaa
     8881 atcagtgaca cttaccgcat tgacaagcac gcctcacggg agctccaagc ggcgactgag
     8941 atgtcctaaa tgcacagcga cggattcgcg ctatttagaa agagagagca atatttcaag
     9001 aatgcatgcg tcaattttac gcagactatc tttctagggt taaaaaagat ttgcgcttta
     9061 ctcgacctaa actttaaaca cgtcatagaa tcttcgtttg acaaaaacca cattgtggcc
     9121 aagctgtgtg acgcgacgcg cgctaaagaa tggcaaacca agtcgcgcga ggtacccagc
     9181 ttttgttccc tttagtgagg gttaattccg agcttggcgt aatcatggtc atagctgttt
     9241 cctgtgtgaa attgttatcc gctcacaatt ccacacaaca tacgagccgg aagcataaag
     9301 tgtaaagcct ggggtgccta atgagtgagc taactcacat taattgcgtt gcgctcactg
     9361 cccgctttcc agtcgggaaa cctgtcgtgc cagctgcatt aatgaatcgg ccaacgcgcg
     9421 gggagaggcg gtttgcgtat tgggcgctct tccgcttcct cgctcactga ctcgctgcgc
     9481 tcggtcgttc ggctgcggcg agcggtatca gctcactcaa aggcggtaat acggttatcc
     9541 acagaatcag gggataacgc aggaaagaac atgtgagcaa aaggccagca aaaggccagg
     9601 aaccgtaaaa aggccgcgtt gctggcgttt ttccataggc tccgcccccc tgacgagcat
     9661 cacaaaaatc gacgctcaag tcagaggtgg cgaaacccga caggactata aagataccag
     9721 gcgtttcccc ctggaagctc cctcgtgcgc tctcctgttc cgaccctgcc gcttaccgga
     9781 tacctgtccg cctttctccc ttcgggaagc gtggcgcttt ctcatagctc acgctgtagg
     9841 tatctcagtt cggtgtaggt cgttcgctcc aagctgggct gtgtgcacga accccccgtt
     9901 cagcccgacc gctgcgcctt atccggtaac tatcgtcttg agtccaaccc ggtaagacac
     9961 gacttatcgc cactggcagc agccactggt aacaggatta gcagagcgag gtatgtaggc
    10021 ggtgctacag agttcttgaa gtggtggcct aactacggct acactagaag gacagtattt
    10081 ggtatctgcg ctctgctgaa gccagttacc ttcggaaaaa gagttggtag ctcttgatcc
    10141 ggcaaacaaa ccaccgctgg tagcggtggt ttttttgttt gcaagcagca gattacgcgc
    10201 agaaaaaaag gatctcaaga agatcctttg atcttttcta cggggtctga cgctcagtgg
    10261 aacgaaaact cacgttaagg gattttggtc atgagattat caaaaaggat cttcacctag
    10321 atccttttaa attaaaaatg aagttttaaa tcaatctaaa gtatatatga gtaaacttgg
    10381 tctgacagtt accaatgctt aatcagtgag gcacctatct cagcgatctg tctatttcgt
    10441 tcatccatag ttgcctgact ccccgtcgtg tagataacta cgatacggga gggcttacca
    10501 tctggcccca gtgctgcaat gataccgcga gacccacgct caccggctcc agatttatca
    10561 gcaataaacc agccagccgg aagggccgag cgcagaagtg gtcctgcaac tttatccgcc
    10621 tccatccagt ctattaattg ttgccgggaa gctagagtaa gtagttcgcc agttaatagt
    10681 ttgcgcaacg ttgttgccat tgctacaggc atcgtggtgt cacgctcgtc gtttggtatg
    10741 gcttcattca gctccggttc ccaacgatca aggcgagtta catgatcccc catgttgtgc
    10801 aaaaaagcgg ttagctcctt cggtcctccg atcgttgtca gaagtaagtt ggccgcagtg
    10861 ttatcactca tggttatggc agcactgcat aattctctta ctgtcatgcc atccgtaaga
    10921 tgcttttctg tgactggtga gtactcaacc aagtcattct gagaatagtg tatgcggcga
    10981 ccgagttgct cttgcccggc gtcaatacgg gataataccg cgccacatag cagaacttta
    11041 aaagtgctca tcattggaaa acgttcttcg gggcgaaaac tctcaaggat cttaccgctg
    11101 ttgagatcca gttcgatgta acccactcgt gcacccaact gatcttcagc atcttttact
    11161 ttcaccagcg tttctgggtg agcaaaaaca ggaaggcaaa atgccgcaaa aaagggaata
    11221 agggcgacac ggaaatgttg aatactcata ctcttccttt ttcaatatta ttgaagcatt
    11281 tatcagggtt attgtctcat gagcggatac atatttgaat gtatttagaa aaataaacaa
    11341 ataggggttc cgcgcacatt tccccgaaaa gtgccacctg
//
